Addgene plasmid #1312: pGALSc104b Y507W
Depositing lab: Susan Lindquist. Depositing organization: Whitehead Institute for Biomedical Research. Publication: Defining a pathway of communication from the C-terminal peptide binding domain to the N-terminal ATPase domain in a AAA protein. Cashikar AG, Schirmer EC, Hattendorf DA, Glover JR, Ramakrishnan MS, Ware DM, Lindquist SL. Mol Cell 2002 Apr;9(4):751-60. 10.1016/S1097-2765(02)00499-9 PubMed 11983167.
Backbone
  Vector backbone: pGAL
  Backbone size w/o insert (bp): 5586
  Vector type: Yeast Expression
Growth in bacteria
  Bacterial resistance: Ampicillin, 100 μg/mL
  Growth temperature: 37°C
  Growth strain: DH5alpha
  Copy number: High Copy
Gene/Insert
  Gene/Insert name: Hsp104 Y507W (alt name: Hsp104)
  Species: S. cerevisiae (budding yeast)
  Insert size (bp): 2850
  Mutation: Changed Tyr 507 to Trp
  Entrez Gene: HSP104 (a.k.a. YLL026W)
  Cloning method: Restriction Enzyme; 5′ cloning site BamHI (not destroyed); 3′ cloning site SacI (not destroyed)
  Sequencing primers: 5′ TTGTTAATATACCTCTATACT
Terms and licenses: Academic/Nonprofit Terms; Industry Terms: Not Available to Industry
How to cite: pGALSc104b Y507W was a gift from Susan Lindquist (Addgene plasmid # 1312 ; http://n2t.net/addgene:1312 ; RRID:Addgene_1312)
