[The description below was written by a language model from this plasmid's Addgene catalogue record and pLannotate feature annotations shown in this document.]
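Description:
pGALSc104b Y507W is a yeast expression plasmid of about 8.4 kb that places a point-mutant allele of the Saccharomyces cerevisiae chaperone gene HSP104 under galactose control. The pGAL backbone is an E. coli–yeast shuttle vector. A high-copy ColE1/pUC-type origin and the AmpR β-lactamase gene provide replication and ampicillin selection in bacteria. In yeast, a CEN6/ARS element maintains the plasmid as a stable, low-copy episome, and a HIS3 cassette with its own promoter allows selection by histidine prototrophy in his3 strains. The backbone also carries pBluescript-type remnants, including an f1 origin, lacZα and lac promoter/operator fragments, flanking T3 and T7 promoters, and part of the multiple cloning site. These are vestiges of the parent cloning vector and do not contribute to the yeast expression unit.

The payload is the HSP104 coding sequence, cloned between BamHI and SacI sites immediately downstream of the GAL1,10 promoter. This divergent, Gal4-regulated promoter drives expression when cells are grown on galactose. The feature table annotates no epitope tag, reporter or transcription terminator. Hsp104 is a hexameric AAA+ protein that works with Hsp70 and Hsp40 to extract polypeptides from aggregates by ATP-dependent threading through its central channel. In this allele tyrosine 507 is replaced by tryptophan. The record does not state the purpose of this substitution. The associated publication concerns communication between the C-terminal peptide-binding domain and the N-terminal ATPase domain of a AAA protein, which suggests the construct was used for inducible expression of the variant in structure–function studies of Hsp104.
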