Features (pLannotate 1.2.2; 21 found; start..end, strand, type, name):
     27..691     +  promoter       GAL1,10 promoter: GAL1 and GAL10 genes of S. cerevisiae; divergent inducible promoter, regulated by Gal4
    703..3426    +  CDS            HSP104: HS104_YEAST - Experimental evidence at protein level: Swiss-Prot protein existence level 1. Required, in concert with Hsp40 (YDJ1) and Hsp70 (SSA1) and small Hsps (HSP26), for the dissociation, resolubilization and refolding of aggregates of damaged proteins after heat or other environmental stresses. Extracts proteins from aggregates by unfolding and threading them in an ATP-dependent process through the axial channel of the protein hexamer, after which they can be refolded by components of the Hsp70/Hsp40 chaperone system. Substrate binding is ATP-dependent, and release of bound polypeptide
   3554..3572    -  promoter       T7 promoter: promoter for bacteriophage T7 RNA polymerase
   3575..3732    +  CDS            lacZα (fragment): LacZα fragment of β-galactosidase; lacZ fragment
   3740..4195    +  rep_origin     f1 ori (sequence partly withheld): f1 bacteriophage origin of replication; arrow indicates direction of (+) strand synthesis
   4196..4247    -  misc_feature   bom (fragment): basis of mobility region from pBR322
   4455..5114    -  CDS            HIS3: imidazoleglycerol-phosphate dehydratase, required for histidine biosynthesis; S. cerevisiae HIS3; yeast auxotrophic marker
   5115..5301    -  promoter       HIS3 promoter: S. cerevisiae HIS3
   5351..5431    +  CDS            MRM1 (fragment): MRM1_YEAST - Also known as PET56 From Saccharomyces cerevisiae (strain ATCC 204508 / S288c) (Baker's yeast).
   5432..5481    -  misc_feature   bom (fragment): basis of mobility region from pBR322
   5583..5618    -  CDS            rop (fragment): Rop protein, which maintains plasmids at low copy number; rop
   5687..6190    -  misc_feature   CEN/ARS: S. cerevisiae CEN6 centromere fused to an autonomously replicating sequence
   6227..6331    +  promoter       AmpR promoter: bla
   6332..7192    +  CDS            AmpR: β-lactamase; bla; confers resistance to ampicillin, carbenicillin, and related antibiotics
   7363..7951    +  rep_origin     ori: high-copy-number ColE1/pMB1/pBR322/pUC origin of replication
   8134..8226    +  CDS            lacI (fragment): lac repressor; lacI; The lac repressor binds to the lac operator to inhibit transcription in E. coli. This inhibition can be relieved by adding lactose or isopropyl-β-D-thiogalactopyranoside (IPTG).
   8239..8260    +  protein_bind   CAP binding site: CAP binding activates transcription in the presence of cAMP. E. coli catabolite activator protein
   8275..8305    +  promoter       lac promoter: promoter for the E. coli lac operon
   8313..8329    +  protein_bind   lac operator: The lac repressor binds to the lac operator to inhibit transcription in E. coli. This inhibition can be relieved by adding lactose or isopropyl-β-D-thiogalactopyranoside (IPTG). lac repressor encoded by lacI
   8374..8392    +  promoter       T3 promoter: promoter for bacteriophage T3 RNA polymerase
   8405..22      -  misc_feature   MCS (fragment) (across the origin): pBluescript multiple cloning site
>Addgene plasmid #1312 | pGALSc104b Y507W | depositor full sequence | sequence record 30 | Author sequence
CGATAAGCTTGATATCGAATTCGAATTTTCAAAAATTCTTACTTTTTTTTTGGATGGACGCAAAGAAGTT
TAATAATCATATTACATGGCATTACCACCATATACATATCCATATACATATCCATATCTAATCTTACTTA
TATGTTGTGGAAATGTAAAGAGCCCCATTATCTTAGCCTAAAAAAACCTTCTCTTTGGAACTTTCAGTAA
TACGCTTAACTGCTCATTGCTATATTGAAGTACGGATTAGAAGCCGCCGAGCGGGTGACAGCCCTCCGAA
GGAAGACTCTCCTCCGTGCGTCCTCGTCTTCACCGGTCGCGTTCCTGAAACGCAGATGTGCCTCGCGCCG
CACTGCTCCGAACAATAAAGATTCTACAATACTAGCTTTTATGGTTATGAAGAGGAAAAATTGGCAGTAA
CCTGGCCCCACAAACCTTCAAATGAACGAATCAAATTAACAACCATAGGATGATAATGCGATTAGTTTTT
TAGCCTTATTTCTGGGGTAATTAATCAGCGAAGCGATGATTTTTGATCTATTAACAGATATATAAATGCA
AAAACTGCATAACCACTTTAACTAATACTTTCAACATTTTCGGTTTGTATTACTTCTTATTCAAATGTAA
TAAAAGTATCAACAAAAAATTGTTAATATACCTCTATACTTTAACGTCAAGGAGAAAAAACCCGGATCCG
GGATGAACGACCAAACGCAATTTACAGAAAGGGCTCTAACGATTTTGACGTTGGCTCAAAAATTGGCTTC
GGATCATCAACATCCACAATTACAACCTATACATATTCTAGCTGCCTTCATTGAAACGCCAGAAGATGGA
TCAGTCCCTTACCTACAGAATCTAATTGAGAAGGGCCGTTACGACTATGATCTTTTCAAGAAAGTGGTTA
ATAGAAATCTAGTAAGAATTCCTCAACAGCAACCTGCACCTGCGGAGATAACTCCAAGTTATGCTTTGGG
GAAAGTCCTTCAAGACGCTGCTAAGATTCAAAAACAACAGAAGGACTCATTTATAGCGCAAGACCATATA
TTGTTTGCTCTATTCAATGATTCGTCTATTCAGCAAATATTTAAGGAAGCTCAAGTAGATATTGAGGCCA
TCAAGCAACAAGCTCTTGAACTTCGTGGTAACACTAGAATTGACTCTCGTGGCGCTGATACGAACACACC
TTTGGAATATTTATCAAAGTACGCCATTGATATGACTGAGCAGGCTCGTCAAGGTAAACTTGACCCTGTC
ATCGGCCGTGAAGAAGAAATAAGAAGCACTATTAGAGTTTTAGCAAGAAGAATTAAGTCCAACCCATGTT
TAATTGGTGAGCCAGGTATCGGTAAGACCGCTATTATTGAAGGTGTTGCTCAAAGAATCATTGACGATGA
CGTTCCCACTATCTTACAAGGCGCTAAATTGTTCAGTCTAGATTTGGCCGCATTAACCGCAGGTGCTAAA
TACAAAGGTGATTTCGAAGAAAGATTCAAAGGTGTTTTGAAGGAAATCGAAGAATCAAAGACTCTAATTG
TGTTATTCATTGATGAAATTCACATGTTAATGGGTAATGGTAAGGACGACGCTGCTAACATCTTGAAGCC
AGCTTTGTCCAGAGGCCAATTGAAGGTCATCGGTGCCACCACCAATAACGAATATAGATCTATTGTGGAA
AAGGATGGTGCCTTTGAAAGAAGATTCCAGAAAATTGAAGTCGCTGAACCAAGTGTGAGACAAACAGTGG
CCATATTGAGAGGTCTGCAACCAAAGTATGAAATACATCATGGTGTAAGGATTCTGGATAGCGCCTTAGT
CACCGCGGCTCAATTAGCCAAGCGTTACTTGCCATATAGAAGATTGCCAGATTCTGCTTTGGATTTAGTT
GATATTTCTTGTGCTGGTGTCGCCGTCGCAAGAGATTCTAAGCCAGAAGAATTGGATTCCAAGGAACGTC
AATTGCAATTGATTCAAGTAGAGATAAAAGCTCTAGAGAGAGATGAAGATGCCGACTCCACCACTAAAGA
TAGATTAAAGTTAGCTAGGCAGAAGGAAGCTTCATTGCAAGAAGAATTGGAACCTCTAAGACAACGTTAC
AATGAAGAAAAGCATGGCCATGAAGAATTGACACAAGCTAAAAAGAAATTGGATGAACTGGAAAACAAGG
CCCTTGATGCTGAACGTAGATATGATACTGCTACCGCCGCTGATTTAAGGTGGTTCGCCATCCCAGATAT
CAAAAAGCAAATCGAAAAGCTTGAAGATCAGGTTGCTGAGGAAGAGAGACGTGCTGGTGCCAACTCCATG
ATCCAAAATGTGGTCGACTCAGACACCATTTCTGAAACAGCTGCAAGATTGACTGGTATCCCTGTTAAGA
AGTTGTCAGAATCTGAAAATGAAAAATTGATTCATATGGAACGTGACTTATCATCTGAAGTCGTGGGCCA
AATGGATGCCATTAAAGCTGTTTCCAATGCCGTTAGATTGTCTAGATCAGGTTTAGCTAATCCAAGGCAA
CCAGCATCCTTCTTATTTTTAGGTTTGTCCGGTTCCGGTAAAACTGAATTGGCTAAAAAAGTTGCTGGAT
TTTTGTTTAATGATGAGGACATGATGATCAGGGTCGATTGTTCTGAATTAAGCGAGAAGTATGCGGTCTC
TAAGTTGTTGGGTACCACGGCAGGTTATGTCGGGTACGATGAAGGTGGCTTTTTAACTAACCAACTGCAA
TACAAACCATACTCCGTTTTGTTATTCGATGAAGTAGAAAAGGCACATCCTGATGTTTTGACTGTCATGC
TACAAATGTTGGATGACGGTAGAATTACTAGTGGTCAAGGTAAGACGATCGACTGTTCCAATTGTATTGT
CATCATGACTTCCAATCTAGGTGCTGAATTTATCAATTCTCAACAAGGATCAAAGATCCAAGAATCTACC
AAGAATTTGGTCATGGGTGCTGTTAGGCAACATTTCAGACCAGAATTTTTGAACAGAATTTCTAGTATAG
TCATTTTCAACAAGCTATCTAGAAAAGCTATTCATAAGATCGTGGATATTCGTTTGAAGGAAATTGAAGA
GAGATTCGAGCAAAATGATAAACATTACAAGTTGAATTTAACTCAAGAGGCCAAGGACTTCTTGGCCAAA
TATGGTTATTCCGATGATATGGGTGCACGTCCACTGAACAGGTTAATTCAAAACGAAATTTTGAACAAAC
TGGCACTAAGGATCTTAAAGAATGAAATCAAGGATAAGGAAACTGTCAATGTCGTCTTGAAGAAGGGTAA
ATCTCGTGATGAAAATGTTCCTGAGGAAGCTGAAGAATGTCTGGAAGTTCTACCAAATCACGAAGCTACT
ATAGGGGCTGACACGTTAGGTGATGACGATAATGAGGACAGTATGGAAATTGATGATGACCTAGATTAAT
TTAATATAGTGTGATTTTTAAAAACTTTCGAACAAGAATCAGTAATATAATATATATAATTAATAAAACT
AATGGAATTTGTTTAATTGAACTTGACACCCGAGCAAAAGAGCTCCAATTCGCCCTATAGTGAGTCGTAT
TACAATTCACTGGCCGTCGTTTTACAACGTCGTGACTGGGAAAACCCTGGCGTTACCCAACTTAATCGCC
TTGCAGCACATCCCCCTTTCGCCAGCTGGCGTAATAGCGAAGAGGCCCGCACCGATCGCCCTTCCCAACA
GTTGCGCAGCCTGAATGGCGAATGGCGCG
[124 nt withheld, positions 3740-3863]
C
[91 nt withheld, positions 3865-3955]
A
[49 nt withheld, positions 3957-4005]
CCTTTGACGTTGGAGTCCACGTTCTTT
[37 nt withheld, positions 4033-4069]
ACCCTATCTCGGTCTATTCTTTTGATTTATAAGGGATTTTGCCGATTTCGGCCTATTGGTTAAAAAATGA
GCTGATTTAACAAAAATTTAACGCGAATTTTAACAAAATATTAACGTTTACAATTTCCTGATGCGGTATT
TTCTCCTTACGCATCTGTGCGGTATTTCACACCGCATAGATCCGTCGAGTTCAAGAGAAAAAAAAAGAAA
AAGCAAAAAGAAAAAAGGAAAGCGCGCCTCGTTCAGAATGACACGTATAGAATGATGCATTACCTTGTCA
TCTTCAGTATCATACTGTTCGTATACATACTTACTGACATTCATAGGTATACATATATACACATGTATAT
ATATCGTATGCTGCAGCTTTAAATAATCGGTGTCACTACATAAGAACACCTTTGGTGGAGGGAACATCGT
TGGTACCATTGGGCGAGGTGGCTTCTCTTATGGCAACCGCAAGAGCCTTGAACGCACTCTCACTACGGTG
ATGATCATTCTTGCCTCGCAGACAATCAACGTGGAGGGTAATTCTGCTAGCCTCTGCAAAGCTTTCAAGA
AAATGCGGGATCATCTCGCAAGAGAGATCTCCTACTTTCTCCCTTTGCAAACCAAGTTCGACAACTGCGT
ACGGCCTGTTCGAAAGATCTACCACCGCTCTGGAAAGTGCCTCATCCAAAGGCGCAAATCCTGATCCAAA
CCTTTTTACTCCACGCGCCAGTAGGGCCTCTTTAAAAGCTTGACCGAGAGCAATCCCGCAGTCTTCAGTG
GTGTGATGGTCGTCTATGTGTAAGTCACCAATGCACTCAACGATTAGCGACCAGCCGGAATGCTTGGCCA
GAGCATGTATCATATGGTCCAGAAACCCTATACCTGTGTGGACGTTAATCACTTGCGATTGTGTGGCCTG
TTCTGCTACTGCTTCTGCCTCTTTTTCTGGGAAGATCGAGTGCTCTATCGCTAGGGGACCACCCTTTAAA
GAGATCGCAATCTGAATCTTGGTTTCATTTGTAATACGCTTTACTAGGGCTTTCTGCTCTGTCATCTTTG
CCTTCGTTTATCTTGCCTGCTCATTTTTTAGTATATTCTTCGAAGAAATCACATTACTTTATATAATGTA
TAATTCATTATGTGATAATGCCAATCGCTAAGAAAAAAAAAGAGTCATCCGCTAGGGGAAAAAAAAAAAT
GAAAATCATTACCGAGGCATAAAAAAATATAGAGTGTACTAGAGGAGGCCAAGAGTAATAGAAAAAGAAA
ATTGCGGGAAAGGACTGTGTTATGACTTCCCTGACTAATGCCGTGTTCAAACGATACCTGGCAGTGACTC
CTAGCGCTCACCAAGCTCTTAAAACGGGAATTTATGGTGCACTCTCAGTACAATCTGCTCTGATGCCGCA
TAGTTAAGCCAGCCCCGACACCCGCCAACACCCGCTGACGCGCCCTGACGGGCTTGTCTGCTCCCGGCAT
CCGCTTACAGACAAGCTGTGACCGTCTCCGGGAGCTGCATGTGTCAGAGGTTTTCACCGTCATCACCGAA
ACGCGCGAGACGAAAGGGCCTCGTGATACGCCTATTTTTATAGGTTAATGTCATGATAATAATGGTTTCT
TAGGACGGATCGCTTGCCTGTAACTTACACGCGCCTCGTATCTTTTAATGATGGAATAATTTGGGAATTT
ACTCTGTGTTTATTTATTTTTATGTTTTGTATTTGGATTTTAGAAAGTAAATAAAGAAGGTAGAAGAGTT
ACGGAATGAAGAAAAAAAAATAAACAAAGGTTTAAAAAATTTCAACAAAAAGCGTACTTTACATATATAT
TTATTAGACAAGAAAAGCAGATTAAATAGATATACATTCGATTAACGATAAGTAAAATGTAAAATCACAG
GATTTTCGTGTGTGGTCTTCTACACAGACAAGATGAAACAATTCGGCATTAATACCTGAGAGCAGGAAGA
GCAAGATAAAAGGTAGTATTTGTTGGCGATCCCCCTAGAGTCTTTTACATCTTCGGAAAACAAAAACTAT
TTTTTCTTTAATTTCTTTTTTTACTTTCTATTTTTAATTTATATATTTATATTAAAAAATTTAAATTATA
ATTATTTTTATAGCACGTGATGAAAAGGACCCAGGTGGCACTTTTCGGGGAAATGTGCGCGGAACCCCTA
TTTGTTTATTTTTCTAAATACATTCAAATATGTATCCGCTCATGAGACAATAACCCTGATAAATGCTTCA
ATAATATTGAAAAAGGAAGAGTATGAGTATTCAACATTTCCGTGTCGCCCTTATTCCCTTTTTTGCGGCA
TTTTGCCTTCCTGTTTTTGCTCACCCAGAAACGCTGGTGAAAGTAAAAGATGCTGAAGATCAGTTGGGTG
CACGAGTGGGTTACATCGAACTGGATCTCAACAGCGGTAAGATCCTTGAGAGTTTTCGCCCCGAAGAACG
TTTTCCAATGATGAGCACTTTTAAAGTTCTGCTATGTGGCGCGGTATTATCCCGTATTGACGCCGGGCAA
GAGCAACTCGGTCGCCGCATACACTATTCTCAGAATGACTTGGTTGAGTACTCACCAGTCACAGAAAAGC
ATCTTACGGATGGCATGACAGTAAGAGAATTATGCAGTGCTGCCATAACCATGAGTGATAACACTGCGGC
CAACTTACTTCTGACAACGATCGGAGGACCGAAGGAGCTAACCGCTTTTTTGCACAACATGGGGGATCAT
GTAACTCGCCTTGATCGTTGGGAACCGGAGCTGAATGAAGCCATACCAAACGACGAGCGTGACACCACGA
TGCCTGTAGCAATGGCAACAACGTTGCGCAAACTATTAACTGGCGAACTACTTACTCTAGCTTCCCGGCA
ACAATTAATAGACTGGATGGAGGCGGATAAAGTTGCAGGACCACTTCTGCGCTCGGCCCTTCCGGCTGGC
TGGTTTATTGCTGATAAATCTGGAGCCGGTGAGCGTGGGTCTCGCGGTATCATTGCAGCACTGGGGCCAG
ATGGTAAGCCCTCCCGTATCGTAGTTATCTACACGACGGGGAGTCAGGCAACTATGGATGAACGAAATAG
ACAGATCGCTGAGATAGGTGCCTCACTGATTAAGCATTGGTAACTGTCAGACCAAGTTTACTCATATATA
CTTTAGATTGATTTAAAACTTCATTTTTAATTTAAAAGGATCTAGGTGAAGATCCTTTTTGATAATCTCA
TGACCAAAATCCCTTAACGTGAGTTTTCGTTCCACTGAGCGTCAGACCCCGTAGAAAAGATCAAAGGATC
TTCTTGAGATCCTTTTTTTCTGCGCGTAATCTGCTGCTTGCAAACAAAAAAACCACCGCTACCAGCGGTG
GTTTGTTTGCCGGATCAAGAGCTACCAACTCTTTTTCCGAAGGTAACTGGCTTCAGCAGAGCGCAGATAC
CAAATACTGTCCTTCTAGTGTAGCCGTAGTTAGGCCACCACTTCAAGAACTCTGTAGCACCGCCTACATA
CCTCGCTCTGCTAATCCTGTTACCAGTGGCTGCTGCCAGTGGCGATAAGTCGTGTCTTACCGGGTTGGAC
TCAAGACGATAGTTACCGGATAAGGCGCAGCGGTCGGGCTGAACGGGGGGTTCGTGCACACAGCCCAGCT
TGGAGCGAACGACCTACACCGAACTGAGATACCTACAGCGTGAGCTATGAGAAAGCGCCACGCTTCCCGA
AGGGAGAAAGGCGGACAGGTATCCGGTAAGCGGCAGGGTCGGAACAGGAGAGCGCACGAGGGAGCTTCCA
GGGGGAAACGCCTGGTATCTTTATAGTCCTGTCGGGTTTCGCCACCTCTGACTTGAGCGTCGATTTTTGT
GATGCTCGTCAGGGGGGCGGAGCCTATGGAAAAACGCCAGCAACGCGGCCTTTTTACGGTTCCTGGCCTT
TTGCTGGCCTTTTGCTCACATGTTCTTTCCTGCGTTATCCCCTGATTCTGTGGATAACCGTATTACCGCC
TTTGAGTGAGCTGATACCGCTCGCCGCAGCCGAACGACCGAGCGCAGCGAGTCAGTGAGCGAGGAAGCGG
AAGAGCGCCCAATACGCAAACCGCCTCTCCCCGCGCGTTGGCCGATTCATTAATGCAGCTGGCACGACAG
GTTTCCCGACTGGAAAGCGGGCAGTGAGCGCAACGCAATTAATGTGAGTTACCTCACTCATTAGGCACCC
CAGGCTTTACACTTTATGCTTCCGGCTCGTATGTTGTGTGGAATTGTGAGCGGATAACAATTTCACACAG
GAAACAGCTATGACCATGATTACGCCAAGCTCGGAATTAACCCTCACTAAAGGGAACAAAAGCTGGGTAC
CGGGCCCCCCCTCGAGGTCGACGGTAT
